Addgene plasmid #109592: p3E-ARF6-DN
Purpose: Multisite gateway vector for 3' tagging with dominant negative ARF6
Depositing lab: Rob Parton. Depositing organization: University of Queensland, Institute for Molecular Bioscience. Publication: In vivo cell biological screening identifies an endocytic capture mechanism for T-tubule formation. Hall TE, Martel N, Ariotti N, Xiong Z, Lo HP, Ferguson C, Rae J, Lim YW, Parton RG. Nat Commun. 2020 Jul 24;11(1):3711. doi: 10.1038/s41467-020-17486-w. PubMed 32709891.
Backbone
  Vector backbone: pDONR p2R-p3
  Vector type: Zebrafish plasmids
Growth in bacteria
  Bacterial resistance: Kanamycin, 50 μg/mL
  Growth temperature: 37°C
  Growth strain: DH5alpha
  Copy number: High Copy
Gene/Insert
  Gene/Insert name: ARF6
  Species: D. rerio (zebrafish)
  Mutation: dominant negative
  Entrez Gene: arf6a (a.k.a. arf6, wu:fj46d09, zgc:77665)
  Cloning method: Gateway Cloning
Terms and licenses: Academic/Nonprofit Terms; Industry Terms: Not Available to Industry
How to cite: p3E-ARF6-DN was a gift from Rob Parton (Addgene plasmid # 109592 ; http://n2t.net/addgene:109592 ; RRID:Addgene_109592)
