[The description below was written by a language model from this plasmid's Addgene catalogue record, the feature table of its GenBank file and pLannotate feature annotations shown in this document.]
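Description:
p3E-ARF6-DN is a 3,166 bp MultiSite Gateway 3' entry clone built on the pDONR P2R-P3 backbone and catalogued as a zebrafish plasmid. It is propagated in E. coli from a high-copy ColE1/pUC-type origin and selected with kanamycin through the aph(3')-Ia (KanR) gene. The rrnB T1 and T2 terminators sit upstream of the recombination cassette, where they insulate the insert from read-through transcription originating in the backbone. M13 forward and reverse primer sites and a T7 promoter flank the cassette and serve for sequence verification.

The payload is a dominant negative form of zebrafish ARF6 (arf6a), a small GTPase involved in endocytic membrane trafficking. The record does not state which mutation produces the dominant negative behaviour. The open reading frame of roughly 520 bp lies between the attR2 and attL3 sites. The automated annotation labels it by homology to human ARF6, reflecting the strong conservation of this protein, and calls the attL3 region an attB3 core plus an attL fragment; both tables otherwise describe the same sequence with different start coordinates. The entry clone carries no eukaryotic promoter and none of the annotations identify a polyadenylation signal.

In an LR reaction, the plasmid is combined with a 5' entry clone supplying a promoter, a middle entry clone (typically a fluorescent protein or other coding sequence) and a destination vector. This places ARF6-DN at the 3' position, producing a fusion in which it is joined to the C-terminal end of the middle element. The plasmid belongs to a toolkit for in vivo cell biology in zebrafish, associated with a screen of endocytic mechanisms in T-tubule formation.
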