LOCUS       Exported 3166 bp ds-DNA circular SYN 13-MAY-2021
DEFINITION  Multisite gateway vector for 3' tagging with dominant negative ARF6.
ACCESSION   .
VERSION     .
KEYWORDS    p3E-ARF6-DN
SOURCE      synthetic DNA construct
  ORGANISM  synthetic DNA construct
REFERENCE   1 (bases 1 to 3166)
  TITLE     Parton Lab Plasmids for in vivo cell biology in the zebrafish
REFERENCE   2 (bases 1 to 3166)
  AUTHORS   .
  TITLE     Direct Submission
  JOURNAL   Exported May 13, 2021 from SnapGene Server 1.1.58
            http://www.snapgene.com
FEATURES             Location/Qualifiers
     source          1..3166
                     /organism="synthetic DNA construct"
                     /mol_type="other DNA"
     primer_bind     92..109
                     /label=L4440
                     /note="L4440 vector, forward primer"
     terminator      268..295
                     /label=rrnB T2 terminator
                     /note="transcription terminator T2 from the E. coli rrnB
                     gene"
     terminator      387..473
                     /gene="Escherichia coli rrnB"
                     /label=rrnB T1 terminator
                     /note="transcription terminator T1 from the E. coli rrnB
                     gene"
     primer_bind     522..544
                     /label=M13/pUC Forward
                     /note="In lacZ gene"
     primer_bind     536..553
                     /label=M13 Forward
                     /note="In lacZ gene. Also called M13-F20 or M13 (-21)
                     Forward"
     primer_bind     537..553
                     /label=M13 fwd
                     /note="common sequencing primer, one of multiple similar
                     variants"
     protein_bind    complement(624..748)
                     /gene="mutant version of attR"
                     /label=attR2
                     /bound_moiety="LR Clonase(TM)"
                     /note="recombination site for the Gateway(R) LR reaction"
     protein_bind    complement(1275..1370)
                     /gene="mutant version of attL"
                     /label=attL3
                     /bound_moiety="LR Clonase(TM)"
                     /note="recombination site for the Gateway(R) LR reaction"
     primer_bind     complement(1407..1426)
                     /label=T7
                     /note="T7 promoter, forward primer"
     promoter        complement(1408..1426)
                     /label=T7 promoter
                     /note="promoter for bacteriophage T7 RNA polymerase"
     primer_bind     complement(1431..1447)
                     /label=M13 rev
                     /note="common sequencing primer, one of multiple similar
                     variants"
     primer_bind     complement(1431..1447)
                     /label=M13 Reverse
                     /note="In lacZ gene. Also called M13-rev"
     primer_bind     complement(1549..1568)
                     /label=pENTR-R
                     /note="pENTR vectors, reverse primer"
     CDS             1560..2369
                     /codon_start=1
                     /gene="aph(3')-Ia"
                     /product="aminoglycoside phosphotransferase"
                     /label=KanR
                     /note="confers resistance to kanamycin in bacteria or G418
                     (Geneticin(R)) in eukaryotes"
                     /translation="MSHIQRETSRPRLNSNMDADLYGYKWARDNVGQSGATIYRLYGKP
                     DAPELFLKHGKGSVANDVTDEMVRLNWLTEFMPLPTIKHFIRTPDDAWLLTTAIPGKTA
                     FQVLEEYPDSGENIVDALAVFLRRLHSIPVCNCPFNSDRVFRLAQAQSRMNNGLVDASD
                     FDDERNGWPVEQVWKEMHKLLPFSPDSVVTHGDFSLDNLIFDEGKLIGCIDVGRVGIAD
                     RYQDLAILWNCLGEFSPSLQKRLFQKYGIDNPDMNKLQFHLMLDEFF"
     primer_bind     complement(1627..1646)
                     /label=Kan-R
                     /note="Kanamycin resistance gene, reverse primer"
     rep_origin      2516..3104
                     /direction=RIGHT
                     /label=ori
                     /note="high-copy-number ColE1/pMB1/pBR322/pUC origin of
                     replication"
     primer_bind     3005..3024
                     /label=pBR322ori-F
                     /note="pBR322 origin, forward primer"
ORIGIN
        1 ctttcctgcg ttatcccctg attctgtgga taaccgtatt accgcctttg agtgagctga
       61 taccgctcgc cgcagccgaa cgaccgagcg cagcgagtca gtgagcgagg aagcggaaga
      121 gcgcccaata cgcaaaccgc ctctccccgc gcgttggccg attcattaat gcagctggca
      181 cgacaggttt cccgactgga aagcgggcag tgagcgcaac gcaattaata cgcgtaccgc
      241 tagccaggaa gagtttgtag aaacgcaaaa aggccatccg tcaggatggc cttctgctta
      301 gtttgatgcc tggcagttta tggcgggcgt cctgcccgcc accctccggg ccgttgcttc
      361 acaacgttca aatccgctcc cggcggattt gtcctactca ggagagcgtt caccgacaaa
      421 caacagataa aacgaaaggc ccagtcttcc gactgagcct ttcgttttat ttgatgcctg
      481 gcagttccct actctcgcgt taacgctagc atggatgttt tcccagtcac gacgttgtaa
      541 aacgacggcc agtcttaagc tcgggccctg cagctctaga gctcgaattc tacaggtcac
      601 taataccatc taagtagttg gttcatagtg actgcatatg ttgtgtttta cagtattatg
      661 tagtctgttt tttatgcaaa atctaattta atatattgat atttatatca ttttacgttt
      721 ctcgttcaac tttcttgtac aaagtggctg ggaagatgct ttccaagatc ttcggcaaca
      781 aggagatgag aatattgatg ctcggacttg acgccgccgg aaagaacacg attctgtaca
      841 aactcaaact gggccagtcg gttacgacca tcccgacagt gggcttcaat gtagagactg
      901 tcacgtataa aaacgtcaag tttaacgttt gggacgtcgg cggtcaggat aagatccgtc
      961 ctctatggcg gcactactac accggcacgc agggcctgat tttcgtagtg gactgtgcgg
     1021 atcgtgaccg catcgatgag gctcggcagg agctgcaccg cattatcaac gatcgtgaga
     1081 tgcgcgacgc cattatcctg atcttcgcca acaaacaaga ccttccagac gccatgaagc
     1141 cgcatgagat acaggagaag ctgggcctga cgcgcatccg agatcgcaac tggtacgttc
     1201 agccgtcttg cgctacaacc ggcgacggac tctacgaagg gctcacctgg ctcacgtcca
     1261 actacaaatc ctaacaactt tattatacaa agttggcatt ataaaaaagc attgcttatc
     1321 aatttgttgc aacgaacagg tcactatcag tcaaaataaa atcattattt ggagctccat
     1381 ggtagcgtta acgcggccgc gatatcccct atagtgagtc gtattacatg gtcatagctg
     1441 tttcctggca gctctggccc gtgtctcaaa atctctgatg ttacattgca caagataaaa
     1501 atatatcatc atgaacaata aaactgtctg cttacataaa cagtaataca aggggtgtta
     1561 tgagccatat tcaacgggaa acgtcgaggc cgcgattaaa ttccaacatg gatgctgatt
     1621 tatatgggta taaatgggct cgcgataatg tcgggcaatc aggtgcgaca atctatcgct
     1681 tgtatgggaa gcccgatgcg ccagagttgt ttctgaaaca tggcaaaggt agcgttgcca
     1741 atgatgttac agatgagatg gtcagactaa actggctgac ggaatttatg cctcttccga
     1801 ccatcaagca ttttatccgt actcctgatg atgcatggtt actcaccact gcgatccccg
     1861 gaaaaacagc attccaggta ttagaagaat atcctgattc aggtgaaaat attgttgatg
     1921 cgctggcagt gttcctgcgc cggttgcatt cgattcctgt ttgtaattgt ccttttaaca
     1981 gcgatcgcgt atttcgtctc gctcaggcgc aatcacgaat gaataacggt ttggttgatg
     2041 cgagtgattt tgatgacgag cgtaatggct ggcctgttga acaagtctgg aaagaaatgc
     2101 ataaactttt gccattctca ccggattcag tcgtcactca tggtgatttc tcacttgata
     2161 accttatttt tgacgagggg aaattaatag gttgtattga tgttggacga gtcggaatcg
     2221 cagaccgata ccaggatctt gccatcctat ggaactgcct cggtgagttt tctccttcat
     2281 tacagaaacg gctttttcaa aaatatggta ttgataatcc tgatatgaat aaattgcagt
     2341 ttcatttgat gctcgatgag tttttctaat cagaattggt taattggttg taacactggc
     2401 agagcattac gctgacttga cgggacggcg caagctcatg accaaaatcc cttaacgtga
     2461 gttacgcgtc gttccactga gcgtcagacc ccgtagaaaa gatcaaagga tcttcttgag
     2521 atcctttttt tctgcgcgta atctgctgct tgcaaacaaa aaaaccaccg ctaccagcgg
     2581 tggtttgttt gccggatcaa gagctaccaa ctctttttcc gaaggtaact ggcttcagca
     2641 gagcgcagat accaaatact gtccttctag tgtagccgta gttaggccac cacttcaaga
     2701 actctgtagc accgcctaca tacctcgctc tgctaatcct gttaccagtg gctgctgcca
     2761 gtggcgataa gtcgtgtctt accgggttgg actcaagacg atagttaccg gataaggcgc
     2821 agcggtcggg ctgaacgggg ggttcgtgca cacagcccag cttggagcga acgacctaca
     2881 ccgaactgag atacctacag cgtgagcatt gagaaagcgc cacgcttccc gaagggagaa
     2941 aggcggacag gtatccggta agcggcaggg tcggaacagg agagcgcacg agggagcttc
     3001 cagggggaaa cgcctggtat ctttatagtc ctgtcgggtt tcgccacctc tgacttgagc
     3061 gtcgattttt gtgatgctcg tcaggggggc ggagcctatg gaaaaacgcc agcaacgcgg
     3121 cctttttacg gttcctggcc ttttgctggc cttttgctca catgtt
//
