Features (pLannotate 1.2.2; 12 found; start..end, strand, type, name):
      1..124     -  protein_bind   attR2: mutant version of attR; recombination site for the Gateway® LR reaction LR Clonase™
    127..648     +  CDS            ARF6: ARF6_HUMAN - Experimental evidence at protein level: Swiss-Prot protein existence level 1. (Microbial infection) Functions as an allosteric activator of the cholera toxin catalytic subunit, an ADP-ribosyltransferase. From Homo sapiens (Human).
    652..672     -  protein_bind   attB3: mutant version of attB; core recombination site for the Gateway® BP reaction BP Clonase™
    663..748     -  protein_bind   attL1 (fragment): mutant version of attL; recombination site for the Gateway® LR reaction LR Clonase™
    785..803     -  promoter       T7 promoter: promoter for bacteriophage T7 RNA polymerase
    937..1746    +  CDS            KanR: aminoglycoside phosphotransferase; aph(3')-Ia; confers resistance to kanamycin in bacteria or G418 (Geneticin®) in eukaryotes
   1893..2481    +  rep_origin     ori: high-copy-number ColE1/pMB1/pBR322/pUC origin of replication
   2664..2756    +  CDS            lacI (fragment): lac repressor; lacI; The lac repressor binds to the lac operator to inhibit transcription in E. coli. This inhibition can be relieved by adding lactose or isopropyl-β-D-thiogalactopyranoside (IPTG).
   2811..2838    -  terminator     rrnB T2 terminator: transcription terminator T2 from the E. coli rrnB gene
   2970..3013    +  terminator     rrnB T1 terminator: Escherichia coli rrnB; transcription terminator T1 from the E. coli rrnB gene
   3060..3096    -  CDS            lacZα (fragment): LacZα fragment of β-galactosidase; lacZ fragment
   3134..3163    -  protein_bind   attP2 (fragment): mutant version of attP; recombination site for the Gateway® BP reaction BP Clonase™
>Addgene plasmid #109592 | p3E-ARF6-DN | addgene full sequence | sequence record 223880 | Addgene NGS Result
CATAGTGACTGCATATGTTGTGTTTTACAGTATTATGTAGTCTGTTTTTTATGCAAAATCTAATTTAATA
TATTGATATTTATATCATTTTACGTTTCTCGTTCAACTTTCTTGTACAAAGTGGCTGGGAAGATGCTTTC
CAAGATCTTCGGCAACAAGGAGATGAGAATATTGATGCTCGGACTTGACGCCGCCGGAAAGAACACGATT
CTGTACAAACTCAAACTGGGCCAGTCGGTTACGACCATCCCGACAGTGGGCTTCAATGTAGAGACTGTCA
CGTATAAAAACGTCAAGTTTAACGTTTGGGACGTCGGCGGTCAGGATAAGATCCGTCCTCTATGGCGGCA
CTACTACACCGGCACGCAGGGCCTGATTTTCGTAGTGGACTGTGCGGATCGTGACCGCATCGATGAGGCT
CGGCAGGAGCTGCACCGCATTATCAACGATCGTGAGATGCGCGACGCCATTATCCTGATCTTCGCCAACA
AACAAGACCTTCCAGACGCCATGAAGCCGCATGAGATACAGGAGAAGCTGGGCCTGACGCGCATCCGAGA
TCGCAACTGGTACGTTCAGCCGTCTTGCGCTACAACCGGCGACGGACTCTACGAAGGGCTCACCTGGCTC
ACGTCCAACTACAAATCCTAACAACTTTATTATACAAAGTTGGCATTATAAAAAAGCATTGCTTATCAAT
TTGTTGCAACGAACAGGTCACTATCAGTCAAAATAAAATCATTATTTGGAGCTCCATGGTAGCGTTAACG
CGGCCGCGATATCCCCTATAGTGAGTCGTATTACATGGTCATAGCTGTTTCCTGGCAGCTCTGGCCCGTG
TCTCAAAATCTCTGATGTTACATTGCACAAGATAAAAATATATCATCATGAACAATAAAACTGTCTGCTT
ACATAAACAGTAATACAAGGGGTGTTATGAGCCATATTCAACGGGAAACGTCGAGGCCGCGATTAAATTC
CAACATGGATGCTGATTTATATGGGTATAAATGGGCTCGCGATAATGTCGGGCAATCAGGTGCGACAATC
TATCGCTTGTATGGGAAGCCCGATGCGCCAGAGTTGTTTCTGAAACATGGCAAAGGTAGCGTTGCCAATG
ATGTTACAGATGAGATGGTCAGACTAAACTGGCTGACGGAATTTATGCCTCTTCCGACCATCAAGCATTT
TATCCGTACTCCTGATGATGCATGGTTACTCACCACTGCGATCCCCGGAAAAACAGCATTCCAGGTATTA
GAAGAATATCCTGATTCAGGTGAAAATATTGTTGATGCGCTGGCAGTGTTCCTGCGCCGGTTGCATTCGA
TTCCTGTTTGTAATTGTCCTTTTAACAGCGATCGCGTATTTCGTCTCGCTCAGGCGCAATCACGAATGAA
TAACGGTTTGGTTGATGCGAGTGATTTTGATGACGAGCGTAATGGCTGGCCTGTTGAACAAGTCTGGAAA
GAAATGCATAAACTTTTGCCATTCTCACCGGATTCAGTCGTCACTCATGGTGATTTCTCACTTGATAACC
TTATTTTTGACGAGGGGAAATTAATAGGTTGTATTGATGTTGGACGAGTCGGAATCGCAGACCGATACCA
GGATCTTGCCATCCTATGGAACTGCCTCGGTGAGTTTTCTCCTTCATTACAGAAACGGCTTTTTCAAAAA
TATGGTATTGATAATCCTGATATGAATAAATTGCAGTTTCATTTGATGCTCGATGAGTTTTTCTAATCAG
AATTGGTTAATTGGTTGTAACACTGGCAGAGCATTACGCTGACTTGACGGGACGGCGCAAGCTCATGACC
AAAATCCCTTAACGTGAGTTACGCGTCGTTCCACTGAGCGTCAGACCCCGTAGAAAAGATCAAAGGATCT
TCTTGAGATCCTTTTTTTCTGCGCGTAATCTGCTGCTTGCAAACAAAAAAACCACCGCTACCAGCGGTGG
TTTGTTTGCCGGATCAAGAGCTACCAACTCTTTTTCCGAAGGTAACTGGCTTCAGCAGAGCGCAGATACC
AAATACTGTTCTTCTAGTGTAGCCGTAGTTAGGCCACCACTTCAAGAACTCTGTAGCACCGCCTACATAC
CTCGCTCTGCTAATCCTGTTACCAGTGGCTGCTGCCAGTGGCGATAAGTCGTGTCTTACCGGGTTGGACT
CAAGACGATAGTTACCGGATAAGGCGCAGCGGTCGGGCTGAACGGGGGGTTCGTGCACACAGCCCAGCTT
GGAGCGAACGACCTACACCGAACTGAGATACCTACAGCGTGAGCTATGAGAAAGCGCCACGCTTCCCGAA
GGGAGAAAGGCGGACAGGTATCCGGTAAGCGGCAGGGTCGGAACAGGAGAGCGCACGAGGGAGCTTCCAG
GGGGAAACGCCTGGTATCTTTATAGTCCTGTCGGGTTTCGCCACCTCTGACTTGAGCGTCGATTTTTGTG
ATGCTCGTCAGGGGGGCGGAGCCTATGGAAAAACGCCAGCAACGCGGCCTTTTTACGGTTCCTGGCCTTT
TGCTGGCCTTTTGCTCACATGTTCTTTCCTGCGTTATCCCCTGATTCTGTGGATAACCGTATTACCGCCT
TTGAGTGAGCTGATACCGCTCGCCGCAGCCGAACGACCGAGCGCAGCGAGTCAGTGAGCGAGGAAGCGGA
AGAGCGCCCAATACGCAAACCGCCTCTCCCCGCGCGTTGGCCGATTCATTAATGCAGCTGGCACGACAGG
TTTCCCGACTGGAAAGCGGGCAGTGAGCGCAACGCAATTAATACGCGTACCGCTAGCCAGGAAGAGTTTG
TAGAAACGCAAAAAGGCCATCCGTCAGGATGGCCTTCTGCTTAGTTTGATGCCTGGCAGTTTATGGCGGG
CGTCCTGCCCGCCACCCTCCGGGCCGTTGCTTCACAACGTTCAAATCCGCTCCCGGCGGATTTGTCCTAC
TCAGGAGAGCGTTCACCGACAAACAACAGATAAAACGAAAGGCCCAGTCTTCCGACTGAGCCTTTCGTTT
TATTTGATGCCTGGCAGTTCCCTACTCTCGCGTTAACGCTAGCATGGATGTTTTCCCAGTCACGACGTTG
TAAAACGACGGCCAGTCTTAAGCTCGGGCCCTGCAGCTCTAGAGCTCGAATTCTACAGGTCACTAATACC
ATCTAAGTAGTTGGTT
